>Addgene plasmid #16136 | pOX + kqt1 | addgene partial sequence | sequence record 22538 | T3 5'-GCAATTAACCCTCACTAAAGG-3'
TTGTTCTTTATGCAGAAGCTCAGAATAAACGCTCAACTTTGGCAGAGCTAGCGTCGACGGTATCGATAAG
CTTGATATCGAATTCCTGCAGCCCGGGGGATCCGCCGCCATGTCTCAAGCTTCACAAGAAGACAATGACG
GTGGAGATTTATTGTCCCCAGAGTCACCAATGACTCCAGACGGAATGATATTGGCACGAATGCCTTGGCA
CCCAGGTCTCATTGGAAATTGGAACACAGTGAAATCAGTGAGCTGCAGTATGCTCAATGGAGACGAGACT
GATCAAGCAGCTCCAAGTGATGAGCAGCAGGAAGCTGGCTCGTCTTCAGCAATCGGTCAAGAATCTCGAA
AAACAGTTGTATTTCAAGAACCCGATATTGGATTCCCGAGTGAACACGATCAACTGACAACTCTACACGA
TTCTGAGGAAGGAAACCGAAAAATGTCATTAGTTGGAAAACCGTTAACCTATAAAAACTATCGTACTGAT
CAACGATTTCGAAGAATGCAGAACAAAATGCATAACTTTTTGGAAAGGCCGCGTGGCTGGAAAGCTGCCA
CTTATCATCTTGCAGTATTATTCATGGTCCTAATGTGCTTAGCGCTGTCAGTGTTTTCTACGATGCCAGA
TTTTGAAGTTAATGCAACAATTGTGTTATATTATTTGGAAATAGTATTTGTGATCTGGCTGGCTACTGAA
TATATCTGCCGCGTCTGGTCAGCCGGATGCCGCTCAAGATACCGAGGCATTA
