[The description below was written by a language model from this plasmid's Addgene catalogue record.]
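Description:
pOX + kqt1 is a Xenopus oocyte expression plasmid carrying the Caenorhabditis elegans potassium channel gene kqt-1 (also designated C25B8.1b). The pOX backbone is listed at about 3.2 kb and the insert at about 2.4 kb, placed between NheI and XhoI sites that were both preserved during cloning, so the coding region can be excised or exchanged with the same enzymes. No mutation is recorded, indicating a wild-type sequence. The plasmid is propagated in E. coli under ampicillin selection. The origin of replication is not described and the copy number is listed as unknown.

The record does not state which promoter drives the insert, nor whether the backbone supplies untranslated regions or a poly(A) tract flanking the cloning site. T3 and T7 are given as the 5′ and 3′ sequencing primers, showing that these phage promoter sequences flank the insert. In oocyte expression vectors such sites are generally used for in vitro transcription of capped RNA for injection, with the 5′ position of T3 suggesting it as the sense-strand promoter, but this is an inference rather than a recorded fact. No epitope tags, reporters or fusion partners are listed.

kqt-1 encodes a KCNQ-like potassium channel, and the associated publication concerns the conserved properties and modulation of this channel family in C. elegans. The construct is therefore suited to heterologous expression of the nematode channel in Xenopus oocytes, a system typically used for electrophysiological characterisation of channel currents, gating and pharmacological or regulatory modulation. No feature table accompanies the record, so further element-level detail cannot be confirmed.
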