Addgene plasmid #16136: pOX + kqt1
Depositing lab: Larry Salkoff. Depositing organization: Washington University in Saint Louis. Publication: KCNQ-like potassium channels in Caenorhabditis elegans. Conserved properties and modulation. Wei AD, Butler A, Salkoff L. J Biol Chem. 2005 Jun 3. 280(22):21337-45. 10.1074/jbc.M502734200 PubMed 15797864.
Backbone
  Vector backbone: pOX
  Backbone size w/o insert (bp): 3200
  Vector type: Xenopus Oocyte expression
Growth in bacteria
  Bacterial resistance: Ampicillin, 100 μg/mL
  Growth temperature: 37°C
  Growth strain: DH5alpha
  Copy number: Unknown
Gene/Insert
  Gene/Insert name: Caenorhabditis elegans potassium channel (alt name: C25B8.1b)
  Species: C. elegans (nematode)
  Insert size (bp): 2400
  Mutation: N/A
  GenBank ID: NM_171710
  Entrez Gene: kqt-1 (a.k.a. CELE_C25B8.1)
  Cloning method: Restriction Enzyme; 5′ cloning site Nhe1 (not destroyed); 3′ cloning site Xho1 (not destroyed)
  Sequencing primers: 5′ T3; 3′ T7
Terms and licenses: Academic/Nonprofit Terms; Industry Terms: Not Available to Industry
How to cite: pOX + kqt1 was a gift from Larry Salkoff (Addgene plasmid # 16136 ; http://n2t.net/addgene:16136 ; RRID:Addgene_16136)
